>Addgene plasmid #71884 | pAC1358-pmax-NLSPUFc_VP64 | addgene partial sequence | sequence record 136880 | chim-int-F 5'-TCTTACTGACATCCACTTTGCC-3'
TGACAAGTTTGTACAAAAAAGCAGGCTCCGAATTCACCGGTGCCGCCACCATGGGGATCCTCCCCCCCAA
GAAAAAGAGGAAGGTATCTAGAGGCCGCAGCCGCCTTTTGGAAGATTTTCGAAACAACCGGTACCCCAAT
TTACAACTGCGGGAGATTGCTGGACATATAATGGAATTTTCCCAAGACCAGCATGGGTCCAGATTCATTC
AGCTGAAACTGGAGCGTGCCACACCAGCTGAGCGCCAGCTTGTCTTCAATGAAATCCTCCAGGCTGCCTA
CCAACTCATGGTGGATGTGTTTGGTAATTACGTCATTCAGAAGTTCTTTGAATTTGGCAGTCTTGAACAG
AAGCTGGCTTTGGCAGAACGGATTCGAGGCCACGTCCTGTCATTGGCACTACAGATGTATGGCAGCCGTG
TTATCGAGAAAGCTCTTGAGTTTATTCCTTCAGACCAGCAGAATGAGATGGTTCGGGAACTAGATGGCCA
TGTCTTGAAGTGTGTGAAAGATCAGAATGGCAATCACGTGGTTCAGAAATGCATTGAATGTGTACAGCCC
CAGTCTTTGCAATTTATCATCGACGCGTTTAAGGGACAGGTATTTGCCTTATCCACACATCCTTATGGCT
GCCGAGTGATTCAGAGAATCCTGGAGCACTGTCTCCCTGACCAGACACTCCCTATTTTAGAGGAGCTTCA
CCAGCACACAGAGCAGCTGGTACAGGATCAATATGGAAGTTATGTAATCGAACATGTACTGGAGCACGGT
CGTCCTGAGGATAAAAGCAAAATTGTAGCAGAAATCCGAGGCAATGTACTTGTATTGAGTCAGCACAAAT
TTGCAAACAATGTTGTGCAGAAGTGTGTTACTCACGCCTCACGTACGGAGCGCGCTGTGCTCATCGACGA
GGTGTGCACCATGAACGACGGT
