>Addgene plasmid #71884 | pAC1358-pmax-NLSPUFc_VP64 | addgene partial sequence | sequence record 136952 | EBV-rev 5'-GTGGTTTGTCCAAACTCATC-3'
TAGAATCGAGACCGAGGAGAGGGTTAGGGATAGGCTTACCTTCGAACCGCGGGCCCTCTAGACTCGAGCG
GCCGCCACTGTGCTGGATATCAACCACTTTGTACAAGAAAGCTGGGTCGAATTCTTAATTAATCAATCGA
TATATAACATATCGAGATCGAAATCGTCCAGAGCATCGGAGCCGAGCATGTCCAGATCAAAGTCATCCAA
TGCGTCGCTTCCCAACATATCCAGGTCAAAGTCATCGAGGGCATCAGAACCCAGCATGTCGAGATCGAAA
TCGTCCAGCGCGTCGGCGCGCCCGGATCCGGCCGGCCCCCCTAAGTCAACACCGTTCTTCATGTAGTACT
TCTCCAGCTTGGCCAGAATGTGCTTGCCATAGGTGTACTTACGAAGAGTTGCGATGTGGGGCCGGATCTT
ATGCATGACGATCTTCCGCTGGCCTGGCTCCGCCACGTCAATCATCTTCTGGACCACGTAGTTGGCATAC
TGGTCCTTCATCATGGTGTATAAGGCACTGTGGGGACCGTCGTTCATGGTGCACACCTCGTCGATGAGCA
CAGCGCGCTCCGTACGTGAGGCGTGAGTAACACACTTCTGCACAACATTGTTTGCAAATTTGTGCTGACT
CAATACAAGTACATTGCCTCGGATTTCTGCTACAATTTTGCTTTTATCCTCAGGACGACCGTGCTCCAGT
ACATGTTCGATTACATAACTTCCATATTGATCCTGTACCAGCTGCTCTGTGTGCTGGTGAAGCTCCTCTA
AAATAGGGAGTGTCTGGTCAGGGAGACAGTGCTCCAGGATTCTCTGAATCACTCGGCAGCCATAAGGATG
TGTGGATAAGGCAAATACCTGTCCCTTAAACGCGTCGATGATAAATTGCAAAGAC
