[The description below was written by a language model from this plasmid's Addgene catalogue record.]
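Description:
pAC1358-pmax-NLSPUFc_VP64 is a mammalian expression plasmid built on the pAC90-pmax-DEST backbone, a Gateway destination version of the pmax vector into which the insert was transferred by Gateway recombination. It is propagated in standard E. coli cloning strains under kanamycin selection. The record gives no copy number, does not describe the bacterial origin of replication, and lists no mammalian selection marker, so the plasmid appears suited mainly to transient transfection. No feature table accompanies the entry, so the finer layout, such as the polyadenylation signal or residual att sites, cannot be described here.

The payload is a synthetic open reading frame encoding a Pumilio/FBF (PUF) RNA-binding domain, the "PUFc" variant, with a nuclear localization signal indicated by the construct name and a VP64 transcriptional activation domain fused at the C terminus. VP64 is a tetramer of the herpes simplex VP16 minimal activation domain and is widely used to recruit the transcriptional machinery. Expression is driven by a CAGGS promoter followed by a chimeric intron, an arrangement that typically gives strong, broadly active expression in mammalian cells.

The plasmid belongs to the Casilio system, a CRISPR-Cas9–Pumilio hybrid for gene regulation and genomic labeling. In this kind of design, engineered PUF domains recognize short, defined RNA motifs, so an effector fused to a PUF domain can be brought to a genomic locus through matching binding sites carried on a guide RNA complexed with Cas9. This construct would supply the activator module, with the "c" designation indicating one of several PUF variants of distinct RNA-binding specificity. The exact motif it recognizes is not stated in the record.
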