Addgene plasmid #71884: pAC1358-pmax-NLSPUFc_VP64
Purpose: NLSPUFc_VP64 in expression vector pmax
Depositing lab: Albert Cheng. Depositing organization: Jackson Laboratory. Publication: Casilio: a versatile CRISPR-Cas9-Pumilio hybrid for gene regulation and genomic labeling. Cheng AW, Jillette N, Lee P, Plaskon D, Fujiwara Y, Wang W, Taghbalout A, Wang H. Cell Res. 2016 Feb;26(2):254-7. doi: 10.1038/cr.2016.3. Epub 2016 Jan 15. PubMed 26768771.
Backbone
  Vector backbone: pAC90-pmax-DEST
  Vector type: Mammalian Expression
Growth in bacteria
  Bacterial resistance: Kanamycin, 50 μg/mL
  Growth temperature: 37°C
  Growth strain: DH5alpha
  Copy number: Unknown
Gene/Insert
  Gene/Insert name: PUFc_VP64
  Species: Synthetic
  Promoter: CAGGS + chim intron
  Tag / fusion protein: VP64 (C terminal on insert)
  Cloning method: Gateway Cloning
  Sequencing primers: 5′ gggcttgtcgagacagagaagat; 3′ ACCGAGGAGAGGGTTAGGGAT
Terms and licenses: Academic/Nonprofit Terms; Industry Terms: Not Available to Industry
Depositor comments: Please visit http://casil.io for more information, updates, and protocols.
How to cite: pAC1358-pmax-NLSPUFc_VP64 was a gift from Albert Cheng (Addgene plasmid # 71884)
