LOCUS       Exported 4268 bp ds-DNA circular SYN 12-MAY-2021
DEFINITION  NLSPUFc_VP64 in expression vector pmax.
ACCESSION   .
VERSION     .
KEYWORDS    pAC1358-pmax-NLSPUFc_VP64
SOURCE      synthetic DNA construct
  ORGANISM  synthetic DNA construct
REFERENCE   1 (bases 1 to 4268)
  AUTHORS   Cheng AW, Jillette N, Lee P, Plaskon D, Fujiwara Y, Wang W,
            Taghbalout A, Wang H
  TITLE     Casilio: a versatile CRISPR-Cas9-Pumilio hybrid for gene regulation
            and genomic labeling.
  JOURNAL   Cell Res. 2016 Feb;26(2):254-7. doi: 10.1038/cr.2016.3. Epub 2016
            Jan 15.
  PUBMED    26768771
REFERENCE   2 (bases 1 to 4268)
  AUTHORS   .
  TITLE     Direct Submission
  JOURNAL   Exported May 12, 2021 from SnapGene Server 1.1.58
            http://www.snapgene.com
FEATURES             Location/Qualifiers
     source          1..4268
                     /organism="synthetic DNA construct"
                     /mol_type="other DNA"
     enhancer        138..517
                     /label=CMV enhancer
                     /note="human cytomegalovirus immediate early enhancer"
     promoter        518..721
                     /label=CMV promoter
                     /note="human cytomegalovirus (CMV) immediate early
                     promoter"
     primer_bind     672..692
                     /label=CMV-F
                     /note="Human CMV immediate early promoter, forward primer"
     intron          813..945
                     /label=chimeric intron
                     /note="chimera between introns from human beta-globin and
                     immunoglobulin heavy chain genes"
     protein_bind    960..984
                     /gene="mutant version of attB"
                     /label=attB1
                     /bound_moiety="BP Clonase(TM)"
                     /note="recombination site for the Gateway(R) BP reaction"
     regulatory      1002..1011
                     /regulatory_class="other"
                     /note="vertebrate consensus sequence for strong initiation
                     of translation (Kozak, 1987)"
     CDS             1023..1043
                     /codon_start=1
                     /product="nuclear localization signal of SV40 (simian virus
                     40) large T antigen"
                     /label=SV40 NLS
                     /translation="PKKKRKV"
     CDS             2121..2270
                     /codon_start=1
                     /product="tetrameric repeat of the minimal activation
                     domain of herpes simplex virus VP16 (Beerli et al., 1998)"
                     /label=VP64
                     /translation="DALDDFDLDMLGSDALDDFDLDMLGSDALDDFDLDMLGSDALDDF
                     DLDML"
     protein_bind    complement(2298..2322)
                     /gene="mutant version of attB"
                     /label=attB2
                     /bound_moiety="BP Clonase(TM)"
                     /note="recombination site for the Gateway(R) BP reaction"
     CDS             2375..2416
                     /codon_start=1
                     /product="epitope tag from simian virus 5"
                     /label=V5 tag
                     /translation="GKPIPNPLLGLDST"
     primer_bind     complement(2442..2461)
                     /label=EBV-rev
                     /note="SV40 polyA terminator, reverse primer"
     polyA_signal    2471..2552
                     /label=SV40 poly(A) signal
                     /note="SV40 polyadenylation signal"
     primer_bind     2496..2515
                     /label=SV40pA-R
                     /note="SV40 polyA, reverse primer"
     rep_origin      complement(2750..3337)
                     /direction=LEFT
                     /label=ori
                     /note="high-copy-number ColE1/pMB1/pBR322/pUC origin of
                     replication"
     primer_bind     complement(2830..2849)
                     /label=pBR322ori-F
                     /note="pBR322 origin, forward primer"
     CDS             complement(3418..4212)
                     /codon_start=1
                     /gene="aph(3')-II (or nptII)"
                     /product="aminoglycoside phosphotransferase from Tn5"
                     /label=NeoR/KanR
                     /note="confers resistance to neomycin, kanamycin, and G418
                     (Geneticin(R))"
                     /translation="MIEQDGLHAGSPAAWVERLFGYDWAQQTIGCSDAAVFRLSAQGRP
                     VLFVKTDLSGALNELQDEAARLSWLATTGVPCAAVLDVVTEAGRDWLLLGEVPGQDLLS
                     SHLAPAEKVSIMADAMRRLHTLDPATCPFDHQAKHRIERARTRMEAGLVDQDDLDEEHQ
                     GLAPAELFARLKASMPDGEDLVVTHGDACLPNIMVENGRFSGFIDCGRLGVADRYQDIA
                     LATRDIAEELGGEWADRFLVLYGIAAPDSQRIAFYRLLDEFF"
     primer_bind     complement(3529..3548)
                     /label=Neo-F
                     /note="Neomycin resistance gene, forward primer"
     primer_bind     4139..4158
                     /label=Neo-R
                     /note="Neomycin resistance gene, reverse primer"
ORIGIN
        1 tcaatattgg ccattagcca tattattcat tggttatata gcataaatca atattggcta
       61 ttggccattg catacgttgt atctatatca taatatgtac atttatattg gctcatgtcc
      121 aatatgaccg ccatgttggc attgattatt gactagttat taatagtaat caattacggg
      181 gtcattagtt catagcccat atatggagtt ccgcgttaca taacttacgg taaatggccc
      241 gcctggctga ccgcccaacg acccccgccc attgacgtca ataatgacgt atgttcccat
      301 agtaacgcca atagggactt tccattgacg tcaatgggtg gagtatttac ggtaaactgc
      361 ccacttggca gtacatcaag tgtatcatat gccaagtccg ccccctattg acgtcaatga
      421 cggtaaatgg cccgcctggc attatgccca gtacatgacc ttacgggact ttcctacttg
      481 gcagtacatc tacgtattag tcatcgctat taccatggtg atgcggtttt ggcagtacac
      541 caatgggcgt ggatagcggt ttgactcacg gggatttcca agtctccacc ccattgacgt
      601 caatgggagt ttgttttggc accaaaatca acgggacttt ccaaaatgtc gtaataaccc
      661 cgccccgttg acgcaaatgg gcggtaggcg tgtacggtgg gaggtctata taagcagagg
      721 tcgtttagtg aaccgtcaga tcactagtag ctttattgcg gtagtttatc acagttaaat
      781 tgctaacgca gtcagtgctc gactgatcac aggtaagtat caaggttaca agacaggttt
      841 aaggaggcca atagaaactg ggcttgtcga gacagagaag attcttgcgt ttctgatagg
      901 cacctattgg tcttactgac atccactttg cctttctctc cacagggaaa aaacaattga
      961 caagtttgta caaaaaagca ggctccgaat tcaccggtgc cgccaccatg gggatcctcc
     1021 cccccaagaa aaagaggaag gtatctagag gccgcagccg ccttttggaa gattttcgaa
     1081 acaaccggta ccccaattta caactgcggg agattgctgg acatataatg gaattttccc
     1141 aagaccagca tgggtccaga ttcattcagc tgaaactgga gcgtgccaca ccagctgagc
     1201 gccagcttgt cttcaatgaa atcctccagg ctgcctacca actcatggtg gatgtgtttg
     1261 gtaattacgt cattcagaag ttctttgaat ttggcagtct tgaacagaag ctggctttgg
     1321 cagaacggat tcgaggccac gtcctgtcat tggcactaca gatgtatggc agccgtgtta
     1381 tcgagaaagc tcttgagttt attccttcag accagcagaa tgagatggtt cgggaactag
     1441 atggccatgt cttgaagtgt gtgaaagatc agaatggcaa tcacgtggtt cagaaatgca
     1501 ttgaatgtgt acagccccag tctttgcaat ttatcatcga cgcgtttaag ggacaggtat
     1561 ttgccttatc cacacatcct tatggctgcc gagtgattca gagaatcctg gagcactgtc
     1621 tccctgacca gacactccct attttagagg agcttcacca gcacacagag cagctggtac
     1681 aggatcaata tggaagttat gtaatcgaac atgtactgga gcacggtcgt cctgaggata
     1741 aaagcaaaat tgtagcagaa atccgaggca atgtacttgt attgagtcag cacaaatttg
     1801 caaacaatgt tgtgcagaag tgtgttactc acgcctcacg tacggagcgc gctgtgctca
     1861 tcgacgaggt gtgcaccatg aacgacggtc cccacagtgc cttatacacc atgatgaagg
     1921 accagtatgc caactacgtg gtccagaaga tgattgacgt ggcggagcca ggccagcgga
     1981 agatcgtcat gcataagatc cggccccaca tcgcaactct tcgtaagtac acctatggca
     2041 agcacattct ggccaagctg gagaagtact acatgaagaa cggtgttgac ttaggggggc
     2101 cggccggatc cgggcgcgcc gacgcgctgg acgatttcga tctcgacatg ctgggttctg
     2161 atgccctcga tgactttgac ctggatatgt tgggaagcga cgcattggat gactttgatc
     2221 tggacatgct cggctccgat gctctggacg atttcgatct cgatatgtta tatatcgatt
     2281 gattaattaa gaattcgacc cagctttctt gtacaaagtg gttgatatcc agcacagtgg
     2341 cggccgctcg agtctagagg gcccgcggtt cgaaggtaag cctatcccta accctctcct
     2401 cggtctcgat tctacgcgta ccggttagca attgtttttt cgatgagttt ggacaaacca
     2461 caactagaat gcagtgaaaa aaatgcttta tttgtgaaat ttgtgatgct attgctttat
     2521 ttgtaaccat tataagctgc aataaacaag ttaacaacaa caattgcatt cattttatgt
     2581 ttcaggttca gggggaggtg tgggaggttt tttaaagcaa gtaaaacctc tacaaatgtg
     2641 gtacttaaga gggggagacc aaagggcgag acgttaaggc ctcacgtgac atgtgagcaa
     2701 aaggccagca aaaggccagg aaccgtaaaa aggccgcgtt gctggcgttt ttccataggc
     2761 tccgcccccc tgacgagcat cacaaaaatc gacgctcaag tcagaggtgg cgaaacccga
     2821 caggactata aagataccag gcgtttcccc ctggaagctc cctcgtgcgc tctcctgttc
     2881 cgaccctgcc gcttaccgga tacctgtccg cctttctccc ttcgggaagc gtggcgcttt
     2941 ctcatagctc acgctgtagg tatctcagtt cggtgtaggt cgttcgctcc aagctgggct
     3001 gtgtgcacga accccccgtt cagcccgacc gctgcgcctt atccggtaac tatcgtcttg
     3061 agtccaaccc ggtaagacac gacttatcgc cactggcagc agccactggt aacaggatta
     3121 gcagagcgag gtatgtaggc ggtgctacag agttcttgaa gtggtggcct aactacggct
     3181 acactagaag gacagtattt ggtatctgcg ctctgctgaa gccagttacc ttcggaaaaa
     3241 gagttggtag ctcttgatcc ggcaaacaaa ccacgctggt agcggtggtt tttttgtttg
     3301 caagcagcag attacgcgca gaaaaaaagg atctcaagaa gatcctttga tcttttctac
     3361 ggggtctgac gctcagtgga acgaaaactc acgttaaggg attttggtca tgccgtctca
     3421 gaagaactcg tcaagaaggc gatagaaggc gatgcgctgc gaatcgggag cggcgatacc
     3481 gtaaagcacg aggaagcggt cagcccattc gccgccaagc tcttcagcaa tatcacgggt
     3541 agccaacgct atgtcctgat agcggtccgc cacacccagc cggccacagt cgatgaatcc
     3601 agaaaagcgg ccattttcca ccatgatatt cggcaagcag gcatcgccat gggtcacgac
     3661 gagatcctcg ccgtcgggca tgctcgcctt gagcctggcg aacagttcgg ctggcgcgag
     3721 cccctgatgc tcttcgtcca gatcatcctg atcgacaaga ccggcttcca tccgagtacg
     3781 tgctcgctcg atgcgatgtt tcgcttggtg gtcgaatggg caggtagccg gatcaagcgt
     3841 atgcagccgc cgcattgcat cagccatgat ggatactttc tcggcaggag caaggtgaga
     3901 tgacaggaga tcctgccccg gcacttcgcc caatagcagc cagtcccttc ccgcttcagt
     3961 gacaacgtcg agcacagctg cgcaaggaac gcccgtcgtg gccagccacg atagccgcgc
     4021 tgcctcgtct tgcagttcat tcagggcacc ggacaggtcg gtcttgacaa aaagaaccgg
     4081 gcgcccctgc gctgacagcc ggaacacggc ggcatcagag cagccgattg tctgttgtgc
     4141 ccagtcatag ccgaatagcc tctccaccca agcggccgga gaacctgcgt gcaatccatc
     4201 ttgttcaatc ataatattat tgaagcattt atcagggttc gtctcgtccc ggtctcctcc
     4261 catgcatg
//
